>Addgene plasmid #145515 | pGBW-m4046422 | addgene full sequence | sequence record 383945 | Addgene NGS Result
GCGGCCGCTTGCTATATTGAAGTACGGATTAGAAGCCGCCGAGCGGGCGACAGCCCTCCGACGGAAGACT
CTCCTCCGTGCGTCCTCGTCTTCACCGGTCGCGTTCCTGAAACGCAGATGTGCCTCGCGCCGCACTGCTC
CGAACAATAAAGATTCTACAATACTAGCTTTTATGGTTATGAAGAGGAAAAATTGGCAGTAACCTGGCCC
CACAAACCTTCAAATTAACGAATCAAATTAACAACCATAGGATGATAATGCGATTAGTTTTTTAGCCTTA
TTTCTGGGGTAATTAATCAGCGAAGCGATGATTTTTGATCTATTAACAGATATATAAATGGAAAAGCTGC
ATAACCACTTTAACTAATACTTTCAACATTTTCAGTTTGTATTACTTCTTATTCAAATGTCATAAAAGTA
TCAACAAAAAATTGTTAATATACCTCTATACTTTAACGTCAAGGAGAAAAAACTATAATGTTTCACCTGG
TCGACTTCCAAGTTACAATCGCAGAGATTTTACTTATAATCATGAGGACTTTCAAGGTGTCTATTTGGAA
TTTGGATTACATTATCAACTTGATCATTAAAAACTTGTCAAAGAGTTTGACCGAAAATAAGTATTCCCAG
TTAGATGAAGAACAACCTATGGAAATAGACCTCGTGCCGAGAGGTTCTGATTATAAAGATCATGATGGTG
ATTATAAAGATCATGATATTGATTATAAAGATGATGATGATAAATAAACAGGCCCCTTTTCCTTTGTCGA
TATCATGTAATTAGTTATGTCACGCTTACATTCACGCCCTCCTCCCACATCCGCTCTAACCGAAAAGGAA
GGAGTTAGACAACCTGAAGTCTAGGTCCCTATTTATTTTTTTTAATAGTTATGTTAGTATTAAGAACGTT
ATTTATATTTCAAATTTTTCTTTTTTTTCTGTACAAAGCGGCCGCCGAACCACTAGTGCACTGCAGTACA
CGGTTTCCTTGAAATTTTTTTGATTCGGTAATCTCCGAACAGAAGGAAGAACGAAGGAAGGAGCACAGAC
TTAGATTGGTATATATACGCATATGTAGTGTTGAAGAAACATGAAATTGCCCAGTATTCTTAACCCAACT
GCACAGAACAAAAACGTGCAGGAAACGAAGATAAATCATGTCGAAAGCTACATATAAGGAACGTGCTGCT
ACTCATCCTAGTCCTGTTGCTGCCAAGCTATTTAATATCATGCACGAAAAGCAAACAAACTTGTGTGCTT
CATTGGATGTTCGTACCACCAAGGAATTACTGGAGTTAGTTGAAGCATTAGGTCCCAAAATTTGTTTACT
AAAAACACATGTGGATATCTTGACTGATTTTTCCATGGAGGGCACAGTTAAGCCGCTAAAGGCATTATCC
GCCAAGTACAATTTTTTACTCTTCGAGGACAGAAAATTTGCTGACATTGGTAATACAGTCAAATTGCAGT
ACTCTGCGGGTGTATACAGAATAGCAGAATGGGCAGACATTACGAATGCACACGGTGTGGTGGGCCCAGG
TATTGTTAGCGGTTTGAAGCAGGCGGCAGAAGAAGTAACAAAGGAACCTAGAGGCCTTTTGATGTTAGCA
GAATTGTCATGCAAGGGCTCCCTATCTACTGGAGAATATACTAAGGGTACTGTTGACATTGCGAAGAGCG
ACAAAGATTTTGTTATCGGCTTTATTGCTCAAAGAGACATGGGTGGAAGAGATGAAGGTTACGATTGGTT
GATTATGACACCCGGTGTGGGTTTAGATGACAAGGGAGATGCATTGGGTCAACAGTATAGAACCGTGGAT
GATGTGGTTTCTACAGGATCTGACATTATTATTGTTGGAAGAGGACTATTTGCAAAGGGAAGGGATGCTA
AGGTAGAGGGTGAACGTTACAGAAAAGCAGGCTGGGAAGCATATTTGAGAAGATGCGGCCAGCAAAACTA
AAAAACTGTATTATAAGTAAATGCATGTATACTAAACTCACAAATTAGAGCTTCAATTTAATTATATCAG
TTATTACCCGAGTAACGAAGCATCTGTGCTTCATTTTGTAGAACAAAAATGCAACGCGAGAGCGCTAATT
TTTCAAACAAAGAATCTGAGCTGCATTTTTACAGAACAGAAATGCAACGCGAAAGCGCTATTTTACCAAC
GAAGAATCTGTGCTTCATTTTTGTAAAACAAAAATGCAACGCGAGAGCGCTAATTTTTCAAACAAAGAAT
CTGAGCTGCATTTTTACAGAACAGAAATGCAACGCGAGAGCGCTATTTTACCAACAAAGAATCTATACTT
CTTTTTTGTTCTACAAAAATGCATCCCGAGAGCGCTATTTTTCTAACAAAGCATCTTAGATTACTTTTTT
TCTCCTTTGTGCGCTCTATAATGCAGTCTCTTGATAACTTTTTGCACTGTAGGTCCGTTAAGGTTAGAAG
AAGGCTACTTTGGTGTCTATTTTCTCTTCCATAAAAAAAGCCTGACTCCACTTCCCGCGTTTACTGATTA
CTAGCGAAGCTGCGGGTGCATTTTTTCAAGATAAAGGCATCCCCGATTATATTCTATACCGATGTGGATT
GCGCATACTTTGTGAACAGAAAGTGATAGCGTTGATGATTCTTCATTGGTCAGAAAATTATGAACGGTTT
CTTCTATTTTGTCTCTATATACTACGTATAGGAAATGTTTACATTTTCGTATTGTTTTCGATTCACTCTA
TGAATAGTTCTTACTACAATTTTTTTGTCTAAAGAGTAATACTAGAGATAAACATAAAAAATGTAGAGGT
CGAGTTTAGATGCAAGTTCAAGGAGCGAAAGGTGGATGGGTAGGTTATATAGGGATATAGCACAGAGATA
TATAGCAAAGAGATACTTTTGAGCAATGTTTGTGGAAGCGGTATTCGCAATATTTTAGTAGCTCGTTACA
GTCCGGTGCGTTTTTGGTTTTTTGAAAGTGCGTCATCAGAGCGCTTTTGGTTTTCAAAAGCGCTCTGAAG
TTCCTATACTTTCTAGCTAGAGAATAGGAACTTCCCGAGCGGCCGCGTGTTACAAGCTTGACTCCAGCGT
AACTGGACTGCAATCAACTCACTGGCTCACCTTCACGGGTGGGCCTTTCTTCGGTAGAAAATCAAAGGAT
CTTCTTGAGATCCTTTTTTTCTGCGCGTAATCTGCTGCTTGCAAACAAAAAAACCACCGCTACCAGCGGT
GGTTTGTTTGCCGGATCAAGAGCTACCAACTCTTTTTCCGAGGTAACTGGCTTCAGCAGAGCGCAGATAC
CAAATACTGTTCTTCTAGTGTAGCCGTAGTTAGGCCACCACTTCAAGAACTCTGTAGCACCGCCTACATA
CCTCGCTCTGCTAATCCTGTTACCAGTGGCTGCTGCCAGTGGCGATAAGTCGTGTCTTACCGGGTTGGAC
TCAAGACGATAGTTACCGGATAAGGCGCAGCGGTCGGGCTGAACGGGGGGTTCGTGCACACAGCCCAGCT
TGGAGCGAACGACCTACACCGAACTGAGATACCTACAGCGTGAGCTATGAGAAAGCGCCACGCTTCCCGA
AGGGAGAAAGGCGGACAGGTATCCGGTAAGCGGCAGGGTCGGAACAGGAGAGCGCACGAGGGAGCTTCCA
GGGGTAAACGCCTGGTATCTTTATAGTCCTGTCGGGTTTCGCCACCTCTGACTTGAGCATCGATTTTTGT
GATGCTCGTCAGGGGGGCGGAGCCTATGGAAAAACGCCAGCAACGCAGAAAGGCCCACCCGAAGGTGAGC
CAGGTGATTACATTTGGGCCCTCATCAGAGGTTTTCACCGTCATCACCGAAACGCGCGAGGCAGCTGCGG
TAAAGCTCATCAGCGTGGTCGTGAAGCGATTCACAGATGTCTGCCTGTTCATCCGCGTCCAGCTCGTTGA
GTTTCTCCAGAAGCGTTAATGTCTGGCTTCTGATAAAGCGGGCCATGTTAAGGGCGGTTTTTTCCTGTTT
GGTCACTTACCAATGCTTAATCAGTGAGGCACCTATCTCAGCGATCTGTCTATTTCGTTCATCCATAGTT
GCCTGACTCCCCGTCGTGTAGATAACTACGATGCGGGAGGGCTTACCATCTGGCCCCAGTGCTGCAATGA
TACCGCGAGACCCACGCTCACCGGCTCCAGATTTATCAGCAATAAACCAGCCAGCCGGGAGGGCCGAGCG
CAGAAGTGATCCTGCAACTTTATCCGCCTCCATCCAGTCTATTAATTGTTGCCGGGAAGCTAGAGTAAGT
AGTTCGCCAGTTAATAGTTTGCGCAACGTTGTTGCCATTGCTACAGGCATCGTGGTGTCACGCTCGTCGT
TTGGTATGGCTTCATTCAGCTCCGGTTCCCAACGATCAAGGCGAGTTACATGATCCCCCATGTTGTGCAA
AAAAGCGGTTAGCTCCTTCGGTCCTCCGATCGTTGCCAGAAGTAAGTTGGCCGCAGTGTTATCACTCATG
GTTATGGCAGCACTGCATAATTCTCTTACTGTCATGCCATCCGTGAGATGCTTTTCTGTGACTGGTGAGT
ACTCAACCAAGTCATTCTGAGAATAGTGTATGCGGCGACCGAGTTGCTCTTGCCCGGCGTCAATACGGGA
TAATACCGCGCCACATAGCAGAACTTTAAAAGTGCTCATCATTGGAAAACGTTCTTCGGGGCGTAAACTC
TCAAGGATCTTACCGCTGTTGAGATCCAGTTCGATGTAACCCACTCGTGCACCCAACTGATCTTCAGCAT
CTTTTACTTTCACCAGCGTTTCTGGGTGAGCAAAAACAGGAAGGCAAAATGCCGCAAAAAAGGGAATAAG
GGCGACACGGAAATGTTGAATACTCATTTTAGCTTCCTTAGCTCCTGAAAATCTCGATAACTCAAAAAAT
ACGCCCGGTAGTGATCTTATTTCATTATGGTGAAAGTTGGAACCTCTTACGTGCCGATCAAGTCAAAAGC
CTCCGGTCGGAGGCTTTTGACTTTCTGCTATGGAGGTCAGGTATGATTTAAATGGTCAGTTAGA
Features (pLannotate 1.2.2; 14 found; start..end, strand, type, name):
     25..466     +  promoter       GAL1 promoter: S. cerevisiae GAL1; inducible promoter, regulated by Gal4
    478..660     +  CDS            NS6_SARS2: Experimental evidence at protein level: Swiss-Prot protein existence level 1. Disrupts cell nuclear import complex formation by tethering karyopherin alpha 2 and karyopherin beta 1 to the membrane. Retention of import factors at the ER/Golgi membrane leads to a loss of transport into the nucleus. Thereby prevents STAT1 nuclear translocation in response to interferon signaling, thus blocking the expression of interferon stimulated genes (ISGs) that display multiple antiviral activities (PubMed:33097660). Suppresses IFN-beta production possibly by blocking IRF3 nuclear translocation (PubMed:3297
    678..695     +  CDS            3xFLAG (fragment): three tandem FLAG® epitope tags, followed by an enterokinase cleavage site
    773..945     +  terminator     CYC1 terminator (fragment): S. cerevisiae CYC1; transcription terminator for CYC1
    981..1157    +  promoter       URA3 promoter (fragment): S. cerevisiae URA3
   1158..1961    +  CDS            URA3: orotidine-5'-phosphate decarboxylase, required for uracil biosynthesis; S. cerevisiae URA3; yeast auxotrophic marker, counterselectable with 5-fluoroorotic acid (5-FOA)
   2044..3026    -  rep_origin     2μ ori: yeast 2μ plasmid origin of replication
   3104..3133    +  terminator     T3Te terminator: phage T3 early transcription terminator
   3155..3742    +  rep_origin     ori: high-copy-number ColE1/pMB1/pBR322/pUC origin of replication
   3754..3781    -  terminator     T7Te terminator: phage T7 early transcription terminator
   3805..3996    -  CDS            rop: Rop protein, which maintains plasmids at low copy number; rop
   3997..4857    -  CDS            AmpR: β-lactamase; bla; confers resistance to ampicillin, carbenicillin, and related antibiotics
   4858..4960    -  promoter       cat promoter: promoter of the E. coli cat gene encoding chloramphenicol acetyltransferase
   4961..4992    -  terminator     tonB terminator: bidirectional E. coli tonB-P14 transcription terminator
