[The description below was written by a language model from this plasmid's Addgene catalogue record and pLannotate feature annotations shown in this document.]
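Description:
pGBW-m4046422 is an E. coli–yeast shuttle plasmid for galactose-inducible expression of the SARS-CoV-2 ORF6 accessory protein in Saccharomyces cerevisiae. In bacteria it is propagated through a ColE1/pUC-type origin and selected with ampicillin. The β-lactamase gene is annotated as being driven by a cat promoter and followed by a tonB terminator, and short phage T3Te and T7Te terminators flank the origin to insulate it. The catalogue lists the plasmid as high copy, although the feature table also annotates a rop coding sequence next to AmpR, an element normally associated with lower copy number. In yeast, the 2μ origin supports multicopy episomal maintenance, and URA3 with its own promoter allows selection in ura3 strains on medium lacking uracil, with counterselection possible on 5-FOA.

The expression cassette consists of the GAL1 promoter, which is regulated by Gal4 and induced by galactose. It is followed by a synthetic ORF6 open reading frame recoded for S. cerevisiae codon usage and then by a CYC1 terminator. According to the catalogue, the backbone supplies a C-terminal thrombin-cleavable 3xFLAG tag for detection, purification and tag removal. The automated annotation picks up only a short 3xFLAG fragment just downstream of ORF6 and does not annotate the thrombin site. ORF6 is described as an interferon antagonist that interferes with nuclear import by retaining karyopherins at ER/Golgi membranes, blocking STAT1 translocation. The plasmid was made by gene synthesis. It suits controlled production of tagged ORF6 in yeast, though the record states no use beyond yeast expression.
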