Addgene plasmid #145515: pGBW-m4046422
Purpose: Yeast Expression plasmid for SARS-CoV-2 ORF6 protein
Depositing lab: Ginkgo Bioworks & Benjie Chen. Depositing organization: Ginkgo Bioworks.
Backbone
  Vector backbone: AmpR; 2u URA3
  Backbone size w/o insert (bp): 4078
  Vector type: Yeast Expression
  Selectable markers: URA3
Growth in bacteria
  Bacterial resistance: Ampicillin, 100 μg/mL
  Growth temperature: 37°C
  Growth strain: DH5alpha
  Copy number: High Copy
Gene/Insert
  Gene/Insert name: SARS-CoV-2 ORF6 protein
  Species: S. cerevisiae (budding yeast); Severe acute respiratory syndrome coronavirus 2
  Insert size (bp): 179
  Mutation: Saccharomyces cerevisiae recode 1
  Entrez Gene: ORF6 (a.k.a. GU280_gp06)
  Promoter: pGAL1
  Tag / fusion protein: Cleavable thrombin;3xFLAG (C terminal on backbone)
  Cloning method: Unknown
Resource information
  A portion of this plasmid was derived from a plasmid made by: GinkgoBioworks
Depositor comments: NCBI Reference Sequence: YP_009724394.1Created by gene synthesis with Not1 site.
How to cite: pGBW-m4046422 was a gift from Ginkgo Bioworks & Benjie Chen (Addgene plasmid # 145515 ; http://n2t.net/addgene:145515 ; RRID:Addgene_145515)
